>Addgene plasmid #44841 | pFA6a-link-yomCherry-SpHis5 | depositor full sequence | sequence record 62023 | pFA6a-link-yomCherry-SpHis5 sequence 4732 bps
GCGCCACTTCTAAATAAGCGAATTTCTTATGATTTATGATTTTTATTATTAAATAAGTTATAAAAAAAAT
AAGTGTATACAAATTTTAAAGTGACTCTTAGGTTTTAAAACGAAAATTCTTATTCTTGAGTAACTCTTTC
CTGTAGGTCAGGTTGCTTTCTCAGGTATAGTATGAGGTCGCTCTTATTGACCACACCTCTACCGGCAGAT
CCGCTAGGGATAACAGGGTAATATAGATCTGTTTAGCTTGCCTCGTCCCCGCCGGGTCACCCGGCCAGCG
ACATGGAGGCCCAGAATACCCTCCTTGACAGTCTTGACGTGCGCAGCTCAGGGGCATGATGTGACTGTCG
CCCGTACATTTAGCCCATACATCCCCATGTATAATCATTTGCATCCATACATTTTGATGGCCGCACGGCG
CGAAGCAAAAATTACGGCTCCTCGCTGCAGACCTGCGAGCAGGGAAACGCTCCCCTCACAGACGCGTTGA
ATTGTCCCCACGCCGCGCCCCTGTAGAGAAATATAAAAGGTTAGGATTTGCCACTGAGGTTCTTCTTTCA
TATACTTCCTTTTAAAATCTTGCTAGGATACAGTTCTCACATCACATCCGAACATAAACAACCATGGGTA
GGAGGGCTTTTGTAGAAAGAAATACGAACGAAACGAAAATCAGCGTTGCCATCGCTTTGGACAAAGCTCC
CTTACCTGAAGAGTCGAATTTTATTGATGAACTTATAACTTCCAAGCATGCAAACCAAAAGGGAGAACAA
GTAATCCAAGTAGACACGGGAATTGGATTCTTGGATCACATGTATCATGCACTGGCTAAACATGCAGGCT
GGAGCTTACGACTTTACTCAAGAGGTGATTTAATCATCGATGATCATCACACTGCAGAAGATACTGCTAT
TGCACTTGGTATTGCATTCAAGCAGGCTATGGGTAACTTTGCCGGCGTTAAAAGATTTGGACATGCTTAT
TGTCCACTTGACGAAGCTCTTTCTAGAAGCGTAGTTGACTTGTCGGGACGGCCCTATGCTGTTATCGATT
TGGGATTAAAGCGTGAAAAGGTTGGGGAATTGTCCTGTGAAATGATCCCTCACTTACTATATTCCTTTTC
GGTAGCAGCTGGAATTACTTTGCATGTTACCTGCTTATATGGTAGTAATGACCATCATCGTGCTGAAAGC
GCTTTTAAATCTCTGGCTGTTGCCATGCGCGCGGCTACTAGTCTTACTGGAAGTTCTGAAGTCCCAAGCA
CGAAGGGAGTGTTGTAAAGAGTACTGACAATAAAAAGATTCTTGTTTTCAAGAACTTGTCATTTGTATAG
TTTTTTTATATTGTAGTTGTTCTATTTTAATCAAATGTTAGCGTGATTTATATTTTTTTTCGCCTCGACA
TCATCTGCCCAGATGCGAAGTTAAGTGCGCAGAAAGTAATATCATGCGTCAATCGTATGTGAATGCTGGT
CGCTATACTGCTGTCGATTCGATACTAACGCCGCCATCCAGTTTAAACGAGCTCGAATTCATCGATGATA
TCAGATCCACTAGTGGCCTATGCGGCCGCGGATCTGCCGGTCTCCCTATAGTGAGTCGTATTAATTTCGA
TAAGCCAGGTTAACCTGCATTAATGAATCGGCCAACGCGCGGGGAGAGGCGGTTTGCGTATTGGGCGCTC
TTCCGCTTCCTCGCTCACTGACTCGCTGCGCTCGGTCGTTCGGCTGCGGCGAGCGGTATCAGCTCACTCA
AAGGCGGTAATACGGTTATCCACAGAATCAGGGGATAACGCAGGAAAGAACATGTGAGCAAAAGGCCAGC
AAAAGGCCAGGAACCGTAAAAAGGCCGCGTTGCTGGCGTTTTTCCATAGGCTCCGCCCCCCTGACGAGCA
TCACAAAAATCGACGCTCAAGTCAGAGGTGGCGAAACCCGACAGGACTATAAAGATACCAGGCGTTTCCC
CCTGGAAGCTCCCTCGTGCGCTCTCCTGTTCCGACCCTGCCGCTTACCGGATACCTGTCCGCCTTTCTCC
CTTCGGGAAGCGTGGCGCTTTCTCAATGCTCACGCTGTAGGTATCTCAGTTCGGTGTAGGTCGTTCGCTC
CAAGCTGGGCTGTGTGCACGAACCCCCCGTTCAGCCCGACCGCTGCGCCTTATCCGGTAACTATCGTCTT
GAGTCCAACCCGGTAAGACACGACTTATCGCCACTGGCAGCAGCCACTGGTAACAGGATTAGCAGAGCGA
GGTATGTAGGCGGTGCTACAGAGTTCTTGAAGTGGTGGCCTAACTACGGCTACACTAGAAGGACAGTATT
TGGTATCTGCGCTCTGCTGAAGCCAGTTACCTTCGGAAAAAGAGTTGGTAGCTCTTGATCCGGCAAACAA
ACCACCGCTGGTAGCGGTGGTTTTTTTGTTTGCAAGCAGCAGATTACGCGCAGAAAAAAAGGATCTCAAG
AAGATCCTTTGATCTTTTCTACGGGGTCTGACGCTCAGTGGAACGAAAACTCACGTTAAGGGATTTTGGT
CATGAGATTATCAAAAAGGATCTTCACCTAGATCCTTTTAAATTAAAAATGAAGTTTTAAATCAATCTAA
AGTATATATGAGTAAACTTGGTCTGACAGTTACCAATGCTTAATCAGTGAGGCACCTATCTCAGCGATCT
GTCTATTTCGTTCATCCATAGTTGCCTGACTCCCCGTCGTGTAGATAACTACGATACGGGAGGGCTTACC
ATCTGGCCCCAGTGCTGCAATGATACCGCGAGACCCACGCTCACCGGCTCCAGATTTATCAGCAATAAAC
CAGCCAGCCGGAAGGGCCGAGCGCAGAAGTGGTCCTGCAACTTTATCCGCCTCCATCCAGTCTATTAATT
GTTGCCGGGAAGCTAGAGTAAGTAGTTCGCCAGTTAATAGTTTGCGCAACGTTGTTGCCATTGCTACAGG
CATCGTGGTGTCACGCTCGTCGTTTGGTATGGCTTCATTCAGCTCCGGTTCCCAACGATCAAGGCGAGTT
ACATGATCCCCCATGTTGTGCAAAAAAGCGGTTAGCTCCTTCGGTCCTCCGATCGTTGTCAGAAGTAAGT
TGGCCGCAGTGTTATCACTCATGGTTATGGCAGCACTGCATAATTCTCTTACTGTCATGCCATCCGTAAG
ATGCTTTTCTGTGACTGGTGAGTACTCAACCAAGTCATTCTGAGAATAGTGTATGCGGCGACCGAGTTGC
TCTTGCCCGGCGTCAATACGGGATAATACCGCGCCACATAGCAGAACTTTAAAAGTGCTCATCATTGGAA
AACGTTCTTCGGGGCGAAAACTCTCAAGGATCTTACCGCTGTTGAGATCCAGTTCGATGTAACCCACTCG
TGCACCCAACTGATCTTCAGCATCTTTTACTTTCACCAGCGTTTCTGGGTGAGCAAAAACAGGAAGGCAA
AATGCCGCAAAAAAGGGAATAAGGGCGACACGGAAATGTTGAATACTCATACTCTTCCTTTTTCAATATT
ATTGAAGCATTTATCAGGGTTATTGTCTCATGAGCGGATACATATTTGAATGTATTTAGAAAAATAAACA
AATAGGGGTTCCGCGCACATTTCCCCGAAAAGTGCCACCTGACGTCTAAGAAACCATTATTATCATGACA
TTAACCTATAAAAATAGGCGTATCACGAGGCCCTTTCGTCTCGCGCGTTTCGGTGATGACGGTGAAAACC
TCTGACACATGCAGCTCCCGGAGACGGTCACAGCTTGTCTGTAAGCGGATGCCGGGAGCAGACAAGCCCG
TCAGGGCGCGTCAGCGGGTGTTGGCGGGTGTCGGGGCTGGCTTAACTATGCGGCATCAGAGCAGATTGTA
CTGAGAGTGCACCATATGGACATATTGTCGTTAGAACGCGGCTACAATTAATACATAACCTTATGTATCA
TACACATACGATTTAGGTGACACTATAGAACGCGGCCGCCAGCTGAAGCTTCGTACGCTGCAGGTCGACG
GATCGGTGACGGTGCTGGTTTAATTAACATGGTTAGCAAAGGCGAGGAAGATAACATGGCTATAATCAAA
GAGTTTATGAGATTCAAAGTACACATGGAGGGTTCAGTGAATGGTCATGAATTTGAAATTGAAGGCGAAG
GCGAGGGCAGACCTTACGAAGGAACTCAAACAGCAAAACTTAAGGTAACAAAAGGTGGTCCTCTGCCATT
CGCCTGGGACATTCTCAGTCCACAATTCATGTACGGTTCTAAAGCGTACGTCAAACATCCAGCAGACATT
CCAGATTACTTGAAATTGTCTTTTCCAGAAGGCTTTAAGTGGGAAAGAGTTATGAACTTCGAGGATGGAG
GGGTTGTGACCGTTACGCAAGATTCCTCTTTACAAGATGGTGAGTTTATCTACAAGGTCAAATTAAGGGG
GACTAATTTTCCTTCAGACGGGCCAGTCATGCAGAAAAAGACTATGGGATGGGAAGCCTCTTCAGAGAGA
ATGTATCCTGAAGATGGCGCTCTAAAAGGAGAAATCAAGCAAAGATTGAAGTTAAAGGACGGAGGTCATT
ATGATGCAGAAGTAAAAACAACCTATAAAGCTAAAAAGCCAGTTCAACTTCCTGGTGCCTACAATGTTAA
CATCAAGCTAGACATTACATCCCATAATGAAGATTACACTATAGTGGAACAGTATGAACGTGCTGAAGGT
AGACACAGTACAGGTGGTATGGATGAACTGTACAAGTAAGGC
Features (pLannotate 1.2.2; 13 found; start..end, strand, type, name):
     18..205     +  terminator     ADH1 terminator: S. cerevisiae ADH1; transcription terminator for the S. cerevisiae alcohol dehydrogenase 1 (ADH1) gene
    280..623     +  promoter       TEF promoter: Ashbya gossypii TEF promoter
    624..1277    +  CDS            S. pombe his5: imidazoleglycerol-phosphate dehydratase, required for histidine biosynthesis; Schizosaccharomyces pombe his5; yeast auxotrophic marker; corresponds to S. cerevisiae HIS3
   1283..1480    +  terminator     TEF terminator: Ashbya gossypii TEF terminator
   1585..1603    -  promoter       T7 promoter: promoter for bacteriophage T7 RNA polymerase
   1625..1678    -  CDS            lacI (fragment): lac repressor; lacI; The lac repressor binds to the lac operator to inhibit transcription in E. coli. This inhibition can be relieved by adding lactose or isopropyl-β-D-thiogalactopyranoside (IPTG).
   1861..2449    -  rep_origin     ori: high-copy-number ColE1/pMB1/pBR322/pUC origin of replication
   2620..3480    -  CDS            AmpR: β-lactamase; bla; confers resistance to ampicillin, carbenicillin, and related antibiotics
   3481..3585    -  promoter       AmpR promoter: bla
   3680..3715    +  CDS            rop (fragment): Rop protein, which maintains plasmids at low copy number; rop
   3817..3868    +  misc_feature   bom (fragment): basis of mobility region from pBR322
   3931..3949    +  promoter       SP6 promoter: promoter for bacteriophage SP6 RNA polymerase
   4019..4726    +  CDS            mCherry: mCherry is a basic (constitutively fluorescent) red fluorescent protein published in 2004, derived from Discosoma sp.. It is reported to be a very rapidly-maturing monomer with low acid sensitivity.
