[The description below was written by a language model from this plasmid's Addgene catalogue record and pLannotate feature annotations shown in this document.]
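Description:
pFA6a-link-yomCherry-SpHis5 is a yeast tagging vector built on the pFA6a backbone, designed to fuse a yeast codon-optimized mCherry (yomCherry, a synthetic coding sequence) to a gene of interest in Saccharomyces cerevisiae. It belongs to a set of improved fluorescent protein tagging vectors derived from earlier optimized cassette designs. In E. coli it is maintained through a high-copy ColE1/pUC-type origin and selected with ampicillin via the β-lactamase gene and its native promoter. No yeast replication origin is annotated, which fits its role as a template or integration cassette donor rather than an episomal expression plasmid.

In the circular 4,732 nt sequence, the payload runs from the mCherry open reading frame, across the numbering origin, into the S. cerevisiae ADH1 terminator. No yeast promoter is annotated upstream of the fluorescent protein, so expression of a fusion would depend on the promoter of the tagged gene. The "link" in the name implies a linker sequence preceding the fluorophore, but this is not separately annotated. Downstream sits the selection module: the Schizosaccharomyces pombe his5 gene, encoding imidazoleglycerol-phosphate dehydratase, driven by the Ashbya gossypii TEF promoter and closed by the TEF terminator. This heterologous marker corresponds functionally to S. cerevisiae HIS3 and allows selection for histidine prototrophy in his3 strains. SP6 and T7 promoters flank the cassette, and short lacI, rop and bom fragments are backbone remnants without functional relevance. The plasmid is typically used to generate red fluorescent fusions for live-cell localization and imaging in budding yeast.
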