Addgene plasmid #44841: pFA6a-link-yomCherry-SpHis5
Purpose: Yeast tagging vector to create gene fusion with yeast optimized mCherry with SpHis5 selection
Depositing lab: Wendell Lim & Kurt Thorn. Depositing organization: University of California, San Francisco (UCSF). Publication: Improved Blue, Green, and Red Fluorescent Protein Tagging Vectors for S. cerevisiae. Lee S, Lim WA, Thorn KS. PLoS One. 2013 Jul 2;8(7):e67902. doi: 10.1371/journal.pone.0067902. Print 2013. PubMed 23844123.
Backbone
  Vector backbone: pFA6a
  Vector type: Yeast Expression
  Selectable markers: HIS3
Growth in bacteria
  Bacterial resistance: Ampicillin, 100 μg/mL
  Growth temperature: 37°C
  Growth strain: DH5alpha
  Copy number: Unknown
Gene/Insert
  Gene/Insert name: yomCherry (alt name: Yeast Optimized mCherry)
  Species: Synthetic
Terms and licenses: Academic/Nonprofit Terms; Industry Terms: Not Available to Industry
Depositor comments: This vector is derived from the sequences published in “Optimized cassettes for fluorescent protein tagging in Saccharomyces cerevisiae.” Sheff MA, Thorn KS. Yeast. 2004 Jun;21(8):661-70. These plasmids were generated with funding from an NIGMS Systems Biology Center grant, number P50 GM081879. Please acknowledge this grant if you use these plasmids.
How to cite: pFA6a-link-yomCherry-SpHis5 was a gift from Wendell Lim & Kurt Thorn (Addgene plasmid # 44841 ; http://n2t.net/addgene:44841 ; RRID:Addgene_44841)
