>Addgene plasmid #44841 | pFA6a-link-yomCherry-SpHis5 | addgene partial sequence | sequence record 63734 | Sp6 5'-ATTTAGGTGACACTATAG-3'
ATCGGTGACGGTGCTGGTTTAATTAACATGGTTAGCAAAGGCGAGGAAGATAACATGGCTATAATCAAAG
AGTTTATGAGATTCAAAGTACACATGGAGGGTTCAGTGAATGGTCATGAATTTGAAATTGAAGGCGAAGG
CGAGGGCAGACCTTACGAAGGAACTCAAACAGCAAAACTTAAGGTAACAAAAGGTGGTCCTCTGCCATTC
GCCTGGGACATTCTCAGTCCACAATTCATGTACGGTTCTAAAGCGTACGTCAAACATCCAGCAGACATTC
CAGATTACTTGAAATTGTCTTTTCCAGAAGGCTTTAAGTGGGAAAGAGTTATGAACTTCGAGGATGGAGG
GGTTGTGACCGTTACGCAAGATTCCTCTTTACAAGATGGTGAGTTTATCTACAAGGTCAAATTAAGGGGG
ACTAATTTTCCTTCAGACGGGCCAGTCATGCAGAAAAAGACTATGGGATGGGAAGCCTCTTCAGAGAGAA
TGTATCCTGAAGATGGCGCTCTAAAAGGAGAAATCAAGCAAAGATTGAAGTTAAAGGACGGAGGTCATTA
TGATGCAGAAGTAAAAACAACCTATAAAGCTAAAAAGCCAGTTCAACTTCCTGGTGCCTACAATGTTAAC
ATCAAGCTAGACATTACATCCCATAATGAAGATTACACTATAGTGGAACAGTATGAACGTGCTGAAGGTA
GACACAGTACAGGTGGTATGGATGAACTGTACAAGTAAGGCGCGCCACTTCTAAATAAGCGAATTTCTTA
TGATTTATGATTTTTATTATTAAATAAGTTATAAAAAAAA
