>Addgene plasmid #44841 | pFA6a-link-yomCherry-SpHis5 | addgene partial sequence | sequence record 63782 | T7 5'-TAATACGACTCACTATAGGG-3'
GATCTGATATCATCGATGAATTCGAGCTCGTTTAAACTGGATGGCGGCGTTAGTATCGAATCGACAGCAG
TATAGCGACCAGCATTCACATACGATTGACGCATGATATTACTTTCTGCGCACTTAACTTCGCATCTGGG
CAGATGATGTCGAGGCGAAAAAAAATATAAATCACGCTAACATTTGATTAAAATAGAACAACTACAATAT
AAAAAAACTATACAAATGACAAGTTCTTGAAAACAAGAATCTTTTTATTGTCAGTACTCTTTACAACACT
CCCTTCGTGCTTGGGACTTCAGAACTTCCAGTAAGACTAGTAGCCGCGCGCATGGCAACAGCCAGAGATT
TAAAAGCGCTTTCAGCACGATGATGGTCATTACTACCATATAAGCAGGTAACATGCAAAGTAATTCCAGC
TGCTACCGAAAAGGAATATAGTAAGTGAGGGATCATTTCACAGGACAATTCCCCAACCTTTTCACGCTTT
AATCCCAAATCGATAACAGCATAGGGCCGTCCCGACAAGTCAACTACGCTTCTAGAAAGAGCTTCGTCAA
GTGGACAATAAGCATGTCCAAATCTTTTAACGCCGGCAAAGTTACTCATAGCCTGCTTGAATGCAATACC
AAGTGCAATAGCAGTATCTTCTGCAGTGTGATGATCATCGATGATTAAATCACCTCTTGAGTAAAGTCGT
AAGCTCCAGCCTGCATGTTTAGCCAGTGCATGATACATGTGATCCAAGAATCCAATTCCCGTGTCTACTT
GGATTACTTGTTCTCCCTTTTGGTTTGTAT
